LOCUS       Exported 5862 bp ds-DNA circular SYN 12-MAY-2021
DEFINITION  Backbone for transient transfection of Massively Parallel Reporter
            Assays (MPRA) libraries, pPGK-H2Kk for physical selection of
            transfected cells.
ACCESSION   .
VERSION     .
KEYWORDS    pMPRA2
SOURCE      synthetic DNA construct
  ORGANISM  synthetic DNA construct
REFERENCE   1 (bases 1 to 5862)
  AUTHORS   Melnikov A, Zhang X, Rogov P, Wang L, Mikkelsen TS
  TITLE     Massively parallel reporter assays in cultured Mammalian cells.
  JOURNAL   J Vis Exp. 2014 Aug 17;(90). doi: 10.3791/51719.
  PUBMED    25177895
REFERENCE   2 (bases 1 to 5862)
  AUTHORS   .
  TITLE     Direct Submission
  JOURNAL   Exported May 12, 2021 from SnapGene Server 1.1.58
            http://www.snapgene.com
FEATURES             Location/Qualifiers
     source          1..5862
                     /organism="synthetic DNA construct"
                     /mol_type="other DNA"
     protein_bind    40..164
                     /gene="mutant version of attR"
                     /label=attR1
                     /bound_moiety="LR Clonase(TM)"
                     /note="recombination site for the Gateway(R) LR reaction"
     promoter        189..219
                     /label=lac UV5 promoter
                     /note="E. coli lac promoter with an ""up"" mutation"
     CDS             273..932
                     /codon_start=1
                     /gene="cat"
                     /product="chloramphenicol acetyltransferase"
                     /label=CmR
                     /note="confers resistance to chloramphenicol"
                     /translation="MEKKITGYTTVDISQWHRKEHFEAFQSVAQCTYNQTVQLDITAFL
                     KTVKKNKHKFYPAFIHILARLMNAHPEFRMAMKDGELVIWDSVHPCYTVFHEQTETFSS
                     LWSEYHDDFRQFLHIYSQDVACYGENLAYFPKGFIENMFFVSANPWVSFTSFDLNVANM
                     DNFFAPVFTMGKYYTQGDKVLMPLAIQVHHAVCDGFHVGRMLNELQQYCDEWQGGA"
     primer_bind     complement(339..358)
                     /label=CAT-R
                     /note="Chloramphenicol resistance gene, reverse primer"
     CDS             1274..1579
                     /codon_start=1
                     /gene="ccdB"
                     /product="CcdB, a bacterial toxin that poisons DNA gyrase"
                     /label=ccdB
                     /note="Plasmids containing the ccdB gene cannot be
                     propagated in standard E. coli strains."
                     /translation="MQFKVYTYKRESRYRLFVDVQSDIIDTPGRRMVIPLASARLLSDK
                     VSRELYPVVHIGDESWRMMTTDMASVPVSVIGEEVADLSHRENDIKNAINLMFWGI"
     primer_bind     1458..1477
                     /label=ccdB-fwd
                     /note="ccdB gene, forward primer"
     protein_bind    complement(1620..1744)
                     /gene="mutant version of attR"
                     /label=attR2
                     /bound_moiety="LR Clonase(TM)"
                     /note="recombination site for the Gateway(R) LR reaction"
     polyA_signal    1798..1919
                     /label=SV40 poly(A) signal
                     /note="SV40 polyadenylation signal"
     primer_bind     complement(1809..1828)
                     /label=EBV-rev
                     /note="SV40 polyA terminator, reverse primer"
     primer_bind     1863..1882
                     /label=SV40pA-R
                     /note="SV40 polyA, reverse primer"
     promoter        2021..2521
                     /label=hPGK promoter
                     /note="human phosphoglycerate kinase 1 promoter"
     primer_bind     2440..2458
                     /label=hPGK-F
                     /note="Human PGK promoter, forward primer"
     regulatory      2522..2531
                     /regulatory_class="other"
                     /note="vertebrate consensus sequence for strong initiation
                     of translation (Kozak, 1987)"
     polyA_signal    3574..3622
                     /note="synthetic polyadenylation signal"
     primer_bind     complement(3789..3806)
                     /label=L4440
                     /note="L4440 vector, forward primer"
     rep_origin      complement(3960..4548)
                     /direction=LEFT
                     /label=ori
                     /note="high-copy-number ColE1/pMB1/pBR322/pUC origin of
                     replication"
     primer_bind     complement(4040..4059)
                     /label=pBR322ori-F
                     /note="pBR322 origin, forward primer"
     CDS             complement(4749..5609)
                     /codon_start=1
                     /product="beta-lactamase"
                     /label=AmpR
                     /note="confers resistance to ampicillin, carbenicillin, and
                     related antibiotics"
                     /translation="MSIQHFRVALIPFFAAFCLPVFAHPETLVKVKDAEDQLGARVGYI
                     ELDLNSGKILESFRPEERFPMMSTFKVLLCGAVLSRIDAGQEQLGRRIHYSQNDLVEYS
                     PVTEKHLTDGMTVRELCSAAITMSDNTAANLLLTTIGGPKELTAFLHNMGDHVTRLDRW
                     EPELNEAIPNDERDTTMPVAMATTLRKLLTGELLTLASRQQLIDWMEADKVAGPLLRSA
                     LPAGWFIADKSGAGERGSRGIIAALGPDGKPSRIVVIYTTGSQATMDERNRQIAEIGAS
                     LIKHW"
     polyA_signal    5709..5757
                     /note="synthetic polyadenylation signal"
     misc_feature    5771..5862
                     /label=pause site
                     /note="RNA polymerase II transcriptional pause signal from
                     the human alpha-2 globin gene"
     primer_bind     5811..5830
                     /label=RVprimer3
                     /note="pGL3 vector, forward primer"
ORIGIN
        1 ggcctaactg gccagtgtgg tggaattctg cagatatcaa caagtttgta caaaaaagct
       61 gaacgagaaa cgtaaaatga tataaatatc aatatattaa attagatttt gcataaaaaa
      121 cagactacat aatactgtaa aacacaacat atccagtcac tatggcggcc gcattaggca
      181 ccccaggctt tacactttat gcttccggct cgtataatgt gtggattttg agttaggatc
      241 cgtcgagatt ttcaggagct aaggaagcta aaatggagaa aaaaatcact ggatatacca
      301 ccgttgatat atcccaatgg catcgtaaag aacattttga ggcatttcag tcagttgctc
      361 aatgtaccta taaccagacc gttcagctgg atattacggc ctttttaaag accgtaaaga
      421 aaaataagca caagttttat ccggccttta ttcacattct tgcccgcctg atgaatgctc
      481 atccggaatt ccgtatggca atgaaagacg gtgagctggt gatatgggat agtgttcacc
      541 cttgttacac cgttttccat gagcaaactg aaacgttttc atcgctctgg agtgaatacc
      601 acgacgattt ccggcagttt ctacacatat attcgcaaga tgtggcgtgt tacggtgaaa
      661 acctggccta tttccctaaa gggtttattg agaatatgtt tttcgtctca gccaatccct
      721 gggtgagttt caccagtttt gatttaaacg tggccaatat ggacaacttc ttcgcccccg
      781 ttttcaccat gggcaaatat tatacgcaag gcgacaaggt gctgatgccg ctggcgattc
      841 aggttcatca tgccgtttgt gatggcttcc atgtcggcag aatgcttaat gaattacaac
      901 agtactgcga tgagtggcag ggcggggcgt aaagatctgg atccggctta ctaaaagcca
      961 gataacagta tgcgtatttg cgcgctgatt tttgcggtat aagaatatat actgatatgt
     1021 atacccgaag tatgtcaaaa agaggtatgc tatgaagcag cgtattacag tgacagttga
     1081 cagcgacagc tatcagttgc tcaaggcata tatgatgtca atatctccgg tctggtaagc
     1141 acaaccatgc agaatgaagc ccgtcgtctg cgtgccgaac gctggaaagc ggaaaatcag
     1201 gaagggatgg ctgaggtcgc ccggtttatt gaaatgaacg gctcttttgc tgacgagaac
     1261 aggggctggt gaaatgcagt ttaaggttta cacctataaa agagagagcc gttatcgtct
     1321 gtttgtggat gtacagagtg atattattga cacgcccggg cgacggatgg tgatccccct
     1381 ggccagtgca cgtctgctgt cagataaagt ctcccgtgaa ctttacccgg tggtgcatat
     1441 cggggatgaa agctggcgca tgatgaccac cgatatggcc agtgtgccgg tctccgttat
     1501 cggggaagaa gtggctgatc tcagccaccg cgaaaatgac atcaaaaacg ccattaacct
     1561 gatgttctgg ggaatataaa tgtcaggctc ccttatacac agccagtctg caggtcgacc
     1621 atagtgactg gatatgttgt gttttacagt attatgtagt ctgtttttta tgcaaaatct
     1681 aatttaatat attgatattt atatcatttt acgtttctcg ttcagctttc ttgtacaaag
     1741 tggttggcct cggcggccaa gctagtcggg gcggccggcc gcttcgagca gacatgataa
     1801 gatacattga tgagtttgga caaaccacaa ctagaatgca gtgaaaaaaa tgctttattt
     1861 gtgaaatttg tgatgctatt gctttatttg taaccattat aagctgcaat aaacaagtta
     1921 acaacaacaa ttgcattcat tttatgtttc aggttcaggg ggaggtgtgg gaggtttttt
     1981 aaagcaagta aaacctctac aaatgtggta aaatcgataa ttgcgccttt tccaaggcag
     2041 ccctgggttt gcgcagggac gcggctgctc tgggcgtggt tccgggaaac gcagcggcgc
     2101 cgaccctggg tctcgcacat tcttcacgtc cgttcgcagc gtcacccgga tcttcgccgc
     2161 tacccttgtg ggccccccgg cgacgcttcc tgctccgccc ctaagtcggg aaggttcctt
     2221 gcggttcgcg gcgtgccgga cgtgacaaac ggaagccgca cgtctcacta gtaccctcgc
     2281 agacggacag cgccagggag caatggcagc gcgccgaccg cgatgggctg tggccaatag
     2341 cggctgctca gcagggcgcg ccgagagcag cggccgggaa ggggcggtgc gggaggcggg
     2401 gtgtggggcg gtagtgtggg ccctgttcct gcccgcgcgg tgttccgcat tctgcaagcc
     2461 tccggagcgc acgtcggcag tcggctccct cgttgaccga atcaccgacc tctctcccca
     2521 ggccaccatg gcaccctgca tgctgctcct gctgttggcg gctgccctgg ccccgactca
     2581 gacccgcgcg ggcccacatt cgctgaggta tttccacacc gccgtgtccc ggcccggcct
     2641 cgggaagccc cggttcatct ctgtcggcta cgtggacgac acgcagttcg tgcgcttcga
     2701 cagcgacgcg gagaatccga ggtatgagcc gcgggtgcgg tggatggagc aggtggagcc
     2761 cgagtattgg gagcggaaca cgcagatcgc caagggcaat gagcagattt tccgagtgaa
     2821 cctgaggacc gcgctgcgct actacaacca gagcgcgggc ggctctcaca cgttccaacg
     2881 gatgtacggc tgtgaggtgg ggtcggactg gcgcctcctc cgcgggtacg agcagtacgc
     2941 atacgacggc tgcgattaca tcgccctgaa cgaagacctg aaaacgtgga cggcggccga
     3001 catggcggcg ctgatcacca aacacaagtg ggagcaggct ggtgatgcag agagagaccg
     3061 ggcctacctg gagggcacgt gcgtggagtg gctccgcaga tacctgcagc tcgggaacgc
     3121 gacgctgccg cgcacagatt ccccaaaggc ccatgtgacc cgtcacagca gacctgaaga
     3181 taaagtcacc ctgaggtgct gggccctggg cttctaccct gctgacatca ccctgacctg
     3241 gcagttgaat ggggaggagc tgacccagga catggagctt gtggagacca ggcctgcagg
     3301 ggatggaacc ttccagaagt gggcatctgt ggtggtgcct cttgggaagg agcagtatta
     3361 cacatgccat gtgtaccatc aggggctgcc tgagcccctc accctgagat gggagcctcc
     3421 tccatccact gtctccaaca cggtaatcat tgctgttctg gttgtccttg gagctgcaat
     3481 agtcactgga gctgtggtgg cttttgtgat gaagatgaga aggagaaaca caggtggaaa
     3541 aggagggtga actcttgaac cggtcatggc cgcaataaaa tatctttatt ttcattacat
     3601 ctgtgtgttg gttttttgtg tgggatccgt cgaccgatgc ccttgagagc cttcaaccca
     3661 gtcagctcct tttcaaccca gtcagctcct tccggtgggc gcggggcatg actatcgtcg
     3721 ccgcacttat gactgtcttc tttatcatgc aactcgtagg acaggtgccg gcagcgctct
     3781 tccgcttcct cgctcactga ctcgctgcgc tcggtcgttc ggctgcggcg agcggtatca
     3841 gctcactcaa aggcggtaat acggttatcc acagaatcag gggataacgc aggaaagaac
     3901 atgtgagcaa aaggccagca aaaggccagg aaccgtaaaa aggccgcgtt gctggcgttt
     3961 ttccataggc tccgcccccc tgacgagcat cacaaaaatc gacgctcaag tcagaggtgg
     4021 cgaaacccga caggactata aagataccag gcgtttcccc ctggaagctc cctcgtgcgc
     4081 tctcctgttc cgaccctgcc gcttaccgga tacctgtccg cctttctccc ttcgggaagc
     4141 gtggcgcttt ctcatagctc acgctgtagg tatctcagtt cggtgtaggt cgttcgctcc
     4201 aagctgggct gtgtgcacga accccccgtt cagcccgacc gctgcgcctt atccggtaac
     4261 tatcgtcttg agtccaaccc ggtaagacac gacttatcgc cactggcagc agccactggt
     4321 aacaggatta gcagagcgag gtatgtaggc ggtgctacag agttcttgaa gtggtggcct
     4381 aactacggct acactagaag aacagtattt ggtatctgcg ctctgctgaa gccagttacc
     4441 ttcggaaaaa gagttggtag ctcttgatcc ggcaaacaaa ccaccgctgg tagcggtggt
     4501 ttttttgttt gcaagcagca gattacgcgc agaaaaaaag gatctcaaga agatcctttg
     4561 atcttttcta cggggtctga cgctcagtgg aacgaaaact cacgttaagg gattttggtc
     4621 atgagattat caaaaaggat cttcacctag atccttttaa attaaaaatg aagttttaaa
     4681 tcaatctaaa gtatatatga gtaaacttgg tctgacagcg gccgcaaatg ctaaaccact
     4741 gcagtggttt accagtgctt gatcagtgag gcaccgatct cagcgatctg cctatttcgt
     4801 tcgtccatag tggcctgact ccccgtcgtg tagatcacta cgattcgtga gggcttacca
     4861 tcaggcccca gcgcagcaat gatgccgcga gagccgcgtt caccggcccc cgatttgtca
     4921 gcaatgaacc agccagcagg gagggccgag cgaagaagtg gtcctgctac tttgtccgcc
     4981 tccatccagt ctatgagctg ctgtcgtgat gctagagtaa gaagttcgcc agtgagtagt
     5041 ttccgaagag ttgtggccat tgctactggc atcgtggtat cacgctcgtc gttcggtatg
     5101 gcttcgttca actctggttc ccagcggtca agccgggtca catgatcacc catattatga
     5161 agaaatgcag tcagctcctt agggcctccg atcgttgtca gaagtaagtt ggccgcggtg
     5221 ttgtcgctca tggtaatggc agcactacac aattctctta ccgtcatgcc atccgtaaga
     5281 tgcttttccg tgaccggcga gtactcaacc aagtcgtttt gtgagtagtg tatacggcga
     5341 ccaagctgct cttgcccggc gtctatacgg gacaacaccg cgccacatag cagtactttg
     5401 aaagtgctca tcatcgggaa tcgttcttcg gggcggaaag actcaaggat cttgccgcta
     5461 ttgagatcca gttcgatata gcccactctt gcacccagtt gatcttcagc atcttttact
     5521 ttcaccagcg tttcggggtg tgcaaaaaca ggcaagcaaa atgccgcaaa gaagggaatg
     5581 agtgcgacac gaaaatgttg gatgctcatt cctttttcaa tattattgaa gcatttatca
     5641 gggttactag tacgtctctc aaggataagt aagtaatatt aaggtacggg aggtattgga
     5701 caggccgcaa taaaatatct ttattttcat tacatctgtg tgttggtttt ttgtgtgaat
     5761 cgatagtact aacatacgct ctccatcaaa acaaaacgaa acaaaacaaa ctagcaaaat
     5821 aggctgtccc cagtgcaagt gcaggtgcca gaacatttct ct
//
