>Addgene plasmid #49350 | pMPRA2 | addgene full sequence | sequence record 451374 | Addgene Long Read Sequencing Result
GGCCTAACTGGCCAGTGTGGTGGAATTCTGCAGATATCAACAAGTTTGTACAAAAAAGCTGAACGAGAAA
CGTAAAATGATATAAATATCAATATATTAAATTAGATTTTGCATAAAAAACAGACTACATAATACTGTAA
AACACAACATATCCAGTCACTATGGCGGCCGCATTAGGCACCCCAGGCTTTACACTTTATGCTTCCGGCT
CGTATAATGTGTGGATTTTGAGTTAGGATCCGTCGAGATTTTCAGGAGCTAAGGAAGCTAAAATGGAGAA
AAAAATCACTGGATATACCACCGTTGATATATCCCAATGGCATCGTAAAGAACATTTTGAGGCATTTCAG
TCAGTTGCTCAATGTACCTATAACCAGACCGTTCAGCTGGATATTACGGCCTTTTTAAAGACCGTAAAGA
AAAATAAGCACAAGTTTTATCCGGCCTTTATTCACATTCTTGCCCGCCTGATGAATGCTCATCCGGAATT
CCGTATGGCAATGAAAGACGGTGAGCTGGTGATATGGGATAGTGTTCACCCTTGTTACACCGTTTTCCAT
GAGCAAACTGAAACGTTTTCATCGCTCTGGAGTGAATACCACGACGATTTCCGGCAGTTTCTACACATAT
ATTCGCAAGATGTGGCGTGTTACGGTGAAAACCTGGCCTATTTCCCTAAAGGGTTTATTGAGAATATGTT
TTTCGTCTCAGCCAATCCCTGGGTGAGTTTCACCAGTTTTGATTTAAACGTGGCCAATATGGACAACTTC
TTCGCCCCCGTTTTCACCATGGGCAAATATTATACGCAAGGCGACAAGGTGCTGATGCCGCTGGCGATTC
AGGTTCATCATGCCGTTTGTGATGGCTTCCATGTCGGCAGAATGCTTAATGAATTACAACAGTACTGCGA
TGAGTGGCAGGGCGGGGCGTAAAGATCTGGATCCGGCTTACTAAAAGCCAGATAACAGTATGCGTATTTG
CGCGCTGATTTTTGCGGTATAAGAATATATACTGATATGTATACCCGAAGTATGTCAAAAAGAGGTATGC
TATGAAGCAGCGTATTACAGTGACAGTTGACAGCGACAGCTATCAGTTGCTCAAGGCATATATGATGTCA
ATATCTCCGGTCTGGTAAGCACAACCATGCAGAATGAAGCCCGTCGTCTGCGTGCCGAACGCTGGAAAGC
GGAAAATCAGGAAGGGATGGCTGAGGTCGCCCGGTTTATTGAAATGAACGGCTCTTTTGCTGACGAGAAC
AGGGGCTGGTGAAATGCAGTTTAAGGTTTACACCTATAAAAGAGAGAGCCGTTATCGTCTGTTTGTGGAT
GTACAGAGTGATATTATTGACACGCCCGGGCGACGGATGGTGATCCCCCTGGCCAGTGCACGTCTGCTGT
CAGATAAAGTCTCCCGTGAACTTTACCCGGTGGTGCATATCGGGGATGAAAGCTGGCGCATGATGACCAC
CGATATGGCCAGTGTGCCGGTCTCCGTTATCGGGGAAGAAGTGGCTGATCTCAGCCACCGCGAAAATGAC
ATCAAAAACGCCATTAACCTGATGTTCTGGGGAATATAAATGTCAGGCTCCCTTATACACAGCCAGTCTG
CAGGTCGACCATAGTGACTGGATATGTTGTGTTTTACAGTATTATGTAGTCTGTTTTTTATGCAAAATCT
AATTTAATATATTGATATTTATATCATTTTACGTTTCTCGTTCAGCTTTCTTGTACAAAGTGGTTGGCCT
CGGCGGCCAAGCTAGTCGGGGCGGCCGGCCGCTTCGAGCAGACATGATAAGATACATTGATGAGTTTGGA
CAAACCACAACTAGAATGCAGTGAAAAAAATGCTTTATTTGTGAAATTTGTGATGCTATTGCTTTATTTG
TAACCATTATAAGCTGCAATAAACAAGTTAACAACAACAATTGCATTCATTTTATGTTTCAGGTTCAGGG
GGAGGTGTGGGAGGTTTTTTAAAGCAAGTAAAACCTCTACAAATGTGGTAAAATCGATAATTGCGCCTTT
TCCAAGGCAGCCCTGGGTTTGCGCAGGGACGCGGCTGCTCTGGGCGTGGTTCCGGGAAACGCAGCGGCGC
CGACCCTGGGTCTCGCACATTCTTCACGTCCGTTCGCAGCGTCACCCGGATCTTCGCCGCTACCCTTGTG
GGCCCCCCGGCGACGCTTCCTGCTCCGCCCCTAAGTCGGGAAGGTTCCTTGCGGTTCGCGGCGTGCCGGA
CGTGACAAACGGAAGCCGCACGTCTCACTAGTACCCTCGCAGACGGACAGCGCCAGGGAGCAATGGCAGC
GCGCCGACCGCGATGGGCTGTGGCCAATAGCGGCTGCTCAGCAGGGCGCGCCGAGAGCAGCGGCCGGGAA
GGGGCGGTGCGGGAGGCGGGGTGTGGGGCGGTAGTGTGGGCCCTGTTCCTGCCCGCGCGGTGTTCCGCAT
TCTGCAAGCCTCCGGAGCGCACGTCGGCAGTCGGCTCCCTCGTTGACCGAATCACCGACCTCTCTCCCCA
GGCCACCATGGCACCCTGCATGCTGCTCCTGCTGTTGGCGGCTGCCCTGGCCCCGACTCAGACCCGCGCG
GGCCCACATTCGCTGAGGTATTTCCACACCGCCGTGTCCCGGCCCGGCCTCGGGAAGCCCCGGTTCATCT
CTGTCGGCTACGTGGACGACACGCAGTTCGTGCGCTTCGACAGCGACGCGGAGAATCCGAGGTATGAGCC
GCGGGTGCGGTGGATGGAGCAGGTGGAGCCCGAGTATTGGGAGCGGAACACGCAGATCGCCAAGGGCAAT
GAGCAGATTTTCCGAGTGAACCTGAGGACCGCGCTGCGCTACTACAACCAGAGCGCGGGCGGCTCTCACA
CGTTCCAACGGATGTACGGCTGTGAGGTGGGGTCGGACTGGCGCCTCCTCCGCGGGTACGAGCAGTACGC
ATACGACGGCTGCGATTACATCGCCCTGAACGAAGACCTGAAAACGTGGACGGCGGCCGACATGGCGGCG
CTGATCACCAAACACAAGTGGGAGCAGGCTGGTGATGCAGAGAGAGACCGGGCCTACCTGGAGGGCACGT
GCGTGGAGTGGCTCCGCAGATACCTGCAGCTCGGGAACGCGACGCTGCCGCGCACAGATTCCCCAAAGGC
CCATGTGACCCGTCACAGCAGACCTGAAGATAAAGTCACCCTGAGGTGCTGGGCCCTGGGCTTCTACCCT
GCTGACATCACCCTGACCTGGCAGTTGAATGGGGAGGAGCTGACCCAGGACATGGAGCTTGTGGAGACCA
GGCCTGCAGGGGATGGAACCTTCCAGAAGTGGGCATCTGTGGTGGTGCCTCTTGGGAAGGAGCAGTATTA
CACATGCCATGTGTACCATCAGGGGCTGCCTGAGCCCCTCACCCTGAGATGGGAGCCTCCTCCATCCACT
GTCTCCAACACGGTAATCATTGCTGTTCTGGTTGTCCTTGGAGCTGCAATAGTCACTGGAGCTGTGGTGG
CTTTTGTGATGAAGATGAGAAGGAGAAACACAGGTGGAAAAGGAGGGTGAACTCTTGAACCGGTCATGGC
CGCAATAAAATATCTTTATTTTCATTACATCTGTGTGTTGGTTTTTTGTGTGGGATCCGTCGACCGATGC
CCTTGAGAGCCTTCAACCCAGTCAGCTCCTTCCGGTGGGCGCGGGGCATGACTATCGTCGCCGCACTTAT
GACTGTCTTCTTTATCATGCAACTCGTAGGACAGGTGCCGGCAGCGCTCTTCCGCTTCCTCGCTCACTGA
CTCGCTGCGCTCGGTCGTTCGGCTGCGGCGAGCGGTATCAGCTCACTCAAAGGCGGTAATACGGTTATCC
ACAGAATCAGGGGATAACGCAGGAAAGAACATGTGAGCAAAAGGCCAGCAAAAGGCCAGGAACCGTAAAA
AGGCCGCGTTGCTGGCGTTTTTCCATAGGCTCCGCCCCCCTGACGAGCATCACAAAAATCGACGCTCAAG
TCAGAGGTGGCGAAACCCGACAGGACTATAAAGATACCAGGCGTTTCCCCCTGGAAGCTCCCTCGTGCGC
TCTCCTGTTCCGACCCTGCCGCTTACCGGATACCTGTCCGCCTTTCTCCCTTCGGGAAGCGTGGCGCTTT
CTCATAGCTCACGCTGTAGGTATCTCAGTTCGGTGTAGGTCGTTCGCTCCAAGCTGGGCTGTGTGCACGA
ACCCCCCGTTCAGCCCGACCGCTGCGCCTTATCCGGTAACTATCGTCTTGAGTCCAACCCGGTAAGACAC
GACTTATCGCCACTGGCAGCAGCCACTGGTAACAGGATTAGCAGAGCGAGGTATGTAGGCGGTGCTACAG
AGTTCTTGAAGTGGTGGCCTAACTACGGCTACACTAGAAGAACAGTATTTGGTATCTGCGCTCTGCTGAA
GCCAGTTACCTTCGGAAAAAGAGTTGGTAGCTCTTGATCCGGCAAACAAACCACCGCTGGTAGCGGTGGT
TTTTTTGTTTGCAAGCAGCAGATTACGCGCAGAAAAAAAGGATCTCAAGAAGATCCTTTGATCTTTTCTA
CGGGGTCTGACGCTCAGTGGAACGAAAACTCACGTTAAGGGATTTTGGTCATGAGATTATCAAAAAGGAT
CTTCACCTAGATCCTTTTAAATTAAAAATGAAGTTTTAAATCAATCTAAAGTATATATGAGTAAACTTGG
TCTGACAGCGGCCGCAAATGCTAAACCACTGCAGTGGTTACCAGTGCTTGATCAGTGAGGCACCGATCTC
AGCGATCTGCCTATTTCGTTCGTCCATAGTGGCCTGACTCCCCGTCGTGTAGATCACTACGATTCGTGAG
GGCTTACCATCAGGCCCCAGCGCAGCAATGATGCCGCGAGAGCCGCGTTCACCGGCCCCCGATTTGTCAG
CAATGAACCAGCCAGCAGGGAGGGCCGAGCGAAGAAGTGGTCCTGCTACTTTGTCCGCCTCCATCCAGTC
TATGAGCTGCTGTCGTGATGCTAGAGTAAGAAGTTCGCCAGTGAGTAGTTTCCGAAGAGTTGTGGCCATT
GCTACTGGCATCGTGGTATCACGCTCGTCGTTCGGTATGGCTTCGTTCAACTCTGGTTCCCAGCGGTCAA
GCCGGGTCACATGATCACCCATATTATGAAGAAATGCAGTCAGCTCCTTAGGGCCTCCGATCGTTGTCAG
AAGTAAGTTGGCCGCGGTGTTGTCGCTCATGGTAATGGCAGCACTACACAATTCTCTTACCGTCATGCCA
TCCGTAAGATGCTTTTCCGTGACCGGCGAGTACTCAACCAAGTCGTTTTGTGAGTAGTGTATACGGCGAC
CAAGCTGCTCTTGCCCGGCGTCTATACGGGACAACACCGCGCCACATAGCAGTACTTTGAAAGTGCTCAT
CATCGGGAATCGTTCTTCGGGGCGGAAAGACTCAAGGATCTTGCCGCTATTGAGATCCAGTTCGATATAG
CCCACTCTTGCACCCAGTTGATCTTCAGCATCTTTTACTTTCACCAGCGTTTCGGGGTGTGCAAAAACAG
GCAAGCAAAATGCCGCAAAGAAGGGAATGAGTGCGACACGAAAATGTTGGATGCTCATACTCGTCCTTTT
TCAATATTATTGAAGCATTTATCAGGGTTACTAGTACGTCTCTCAAGGATAAGTAAGTAATATTAAGGTA
CGGGAGGTATTGGACAGGCCGCAATAAAATATCTTTATTTTCATTACATCTGTGTGTTGGTTTTTTGGGT
AATGACTCCAACTTATTGATAGTGTTTTATGTTCAGATAATGCCCGATGACTTTGTCATGCAGCTCCACC
GATTTTGAGAACGACAGCGACTTCCGTCCCAGCCGTGCCAGGTGCTGCCTCAGATTCAGGTTATGCCGCT
CAATTCGCTGCGTATATCGCTTGCTGATTACGTGCAGCTTTCCCTTCAGGCGGGATTCATACAGCGGCCA
GCCATCCGTCATCCATATCACCACGTCAAAGGGTGACAGCAGGCTCATAAGACGCCCCAGCGTCGCCATA
GTGCGTTCACCGAATACGTGCGCAACAACCGTCTTCCGGAGACTGTCATACGCGTAAAACAGCCAGCGCT
GGCGCGATTTAGCCCCGACATAGCCCCACTGTTCGTCCATTTCCGCGCAGACGATGACGTCACTGCCCGG
CTGTATGCGCGAGGTTACCGACTGCGGCCTGAGTTTTTTAAGTGACGTAAAATCGTGTTGAGGCCAACGC
CCATAATGCGGGCTGTTGCCCGGCATCCAACGCCATTCATGGCCATATCAATGATTTTCTGGTGCGTACC
GGGTTGAGAAGCGGTGTAAGTGAACTGCAGTTGCCATGTTTTACGGCAGTGAGAGCAGAGATAGCGCTGA
TGTCCGGCGGTGCTTTTGCCGTTACGCACCACCCCGTCAGTAGCTGAACAGGAGGGACAGCTGATAGAAA
CAGAAGCCACTGGAGCACCTCAAAAACACCATCATACACTAAATCAGTAAGTTGGCAGCATCACCGGTTT
TTTGTGTGAATCGATAGTACTAACATACGCTCTCCATCAAAACAAAACGAAACAAAACAAACTAGCAAAA
TAGGCTGTCCCCAGTGCAAGTGCAGGTGCCAGAACATTTCTCT
Features (pLannotate 1.2.2; 19 found; start..end, strand, type, name):
     40..164     +  protein_bind   attR1: mutant version of attR; recombination site for the Gateway® LR reaction LR Clonase™
    189..219     +  promoter       lac UV5 promoter: E. coli lac promoter with an "up" mutation
    243..272     +  promoter       cat promoter (fragment): promoter of the E. coli cat gene encoding chloramphenicol acetyltransferase
    273..932     +  CDS            CmR: chloramphenicol acetyltransferase; cat; confers resistance to chloramphenicol
   1111..1269    +  CDS            ccdA (fragment): CCDA_ECO57 - Also known as H, letA. Experimental evidence at protein level: Swiss-Prot protein existence level 1. Antitoxin component of a type II toxin-antitoxin (TA) system which inhibits the post-segregational killing (PSK) of plasmid-free cells, also referred to as a plasmid addiction system. Binds to and blocks the activity of CcdB; will also remove bound CcdB protein from the CcdB-GyrA complex by forming a CcdA-CcdB complex, a process termed rejuvenation. Functions as a transcriptional corepressor for the ccdAB operon, repression also requires CcdB (By similarity). From Escherichia coli
   1274..1576    +  CDS            ccdB: CCDB_ECOLI - Also known as G, letB, letD. Experimental evidence at protein level: Swiss-Prot protein existence level 1. Toxic component of a type II toxin-antitoxin (TA) system, functioning in plasmid maintainence. Responsible for the post- segregational killing (PSK) of plasmid-free cells, also referred to as a plasmid addiction system. Half-life of over 2 hours. Cell killing by CcdB is accompanied by filamentation, defects in chromosome and plasmid segregation, defects in cell division, formation of anucleate cells, decreased DNA synthesis and plasmid loss. Interferes with the activity of DN
   1620..1744    -  protein_bind   attR2: mutant version of attR; recombination site for the Gateway® LR reaction LR Clonase™
   1798..1919    -  polyA_signal   SV40 poly(A) signal: SV40 polyadenylation signal
   1942..2010    -  CDS            large T antigen (fragment): large T antigen from SV40 (simian virus 40)
   2021..2521    +  promoter       hPGK promoter: human phosphoglycerate kinase 1 promoter
   2528..3547    +  CDS            H2-K1 (fragment): HA1K_MOUSE - Also known as H2-K. Experimental evidence at protein level: Swiss-Prot protein existence level 1. Involved in the presentation of foreign antigens to the immune system. From Mus musculus (Mouse).
   3574..3622    +  polyA_signal   poly(A) signal: synthetic polyadenylation signal
   3628..3760    +  CDS            TcR (fragment): tetracycline efflux protein; tet; confers resistance to tetracycline
   3940..4528    -  rep_origin     ori: high-copy-number ColE1/pMB1/pBR322/pUC origin of replication
   4728..5588    -  CDS            AmpR: β-lactamase confers resistance to ampicillin, carbenicillin, and related antibiotics
   5589..5630    -  promoter       AmpR promoter (fragment): bla
   5693..5737    +  polyA_signal   poly(A) signal (fragment): synthetic polyadenylation signal
   5738..6505    -  mobile_element IS1: prokaryotic transposable element IS1
   6532..6623    +  misc_feature   pause site: RNA polymerase II transcriptional pause signal from the human α2 globin gene
