[The description below was written by a language model from this plasmid's Addgene catalogue record, the feature table of its GenBank file and pLannotate feature annotations shown in this document.]
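Description:
pMPRA2 is an empty mammalian expression backbone derived from Promega's pGL4, intended for transient transfection of massively parallel reporter assay (MPRA) libraries. The luc2 reporter of the parent vector has been removed and replaced by a cat-ccdB cassette: a chloramphenicol acetyltransferase gene (with lac UV5 and cat promoter sequences) and the ccdB gyrase toxin gene, flanked by attR1 and attR2 Gateway recombination sites. This cassette acts as a counter-selectable placeholder. While it is present, the plasmid must be maintained in a ccdB-tolerant strain under chloramphenicol plus ampicillin, and its replacement by library inserts allows growth in ordinary E. coli. The record does not state how the library fragments are introduced. An SV40 poly(A) signal lies just downstream of the cassette. A synthetic poly(A) signal and the human α2-globin RNA polymerase II pause site lie upstream, which are pGL4 features that limit read-through transcription into the cloning region. No mammalian promoter or reporter is annotated at the cloning site, so these presumably arrive with the library.

A second, independent unit consists of the human PGK promoter, a Kozak sequence, a truncated mouse H2-Kk (H2-K1) coding sequence and a synthetic poly(A) signal. It places an H2Kk cell surface marker on transfected cells so they can be physically separated from untransfected ones. Propagation relies on a high-copy ColE1/pUC origin and AmpR.

The two sequence records differ. The 5,862 bp reference map lacks the IS1 insertion element, which the 6,623 nt long-read sequence places between the upstream synthetic poly(A) signal and the pause site. The depositor acknowledges this element, estimates the plasmid at roughly 7.5–8 kb, and states that it does not affect function.
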