Addgene plasmid #49350: pMPRA2
Purpose: (Empty Backbone) Backbone for transient transfection of Massively Parallel Reporter Assays (MPRA) libraries, pPGK-H2Kk for physical selection of transfected cells
Depositing lab: Tarjei Mikkelsen. Depositing organization: Broad Institute. Publication: Massively parallel reporter assays in cultured Mammalian cells. Melnikov A, Zhang X, Rogov P, Wang L, Mikkelsen TS. J Vis Exp. 2014 Aug 17;(90). doi: 10.3791/51719. PubMed 25177895.
Backbone
  Vector backbone: pGL4
  Backbone manufacturer: Promega
  Backbone size (bp): 5862
  Modifications to backbone: Removed luc2 gene. Inserted cat-ccdB and PGK-H2Kk cassettes.
  Vector type: Mammalian Expression
  Selectable markers: Truncated H2Kk cell surface receptor
Growth in bacteria
  Bacterial resistance: Chloramphenicol and Ampicillin, 25 & 100 μg/mL
  Growth temperature: 37°C
  Growth strain: ccdB Survival
  Copy number: High Copy
Resource information
  A portion of this plasmid was derived from a plasmid made by: Promega and Genscript (synthetic PGK-H2Kk insert)
Terms and licenses: Academic/Nonprofit Terms; Industry Terms: Not Available to Industry
Depositor comments: Please note that the plasmid sequence contains an IS1 element, and the total size of the plasmid appears to be 7.5-8kb. This difference does not affect the function of the plasmid as described in the publication.
How to cite: pMPRA2 was a gift from Tarjei Mikkelsen (Addgene plasmid # 49350 ; http://n2t.net/addgene:49350 ; RRID:Addgene_49350)
