>Addgene plasmid #49350 | pMPRA2 | addgene partial sequence | sequence record 75517 | RVprimer3
TTCTCTGGCCTAACTGGCCAGTGTGGTGGAATTCTGCAGATATCAACAAGTTTGTACAAAAAAGCTGAAC
GAGAAACGTAAAATGATATAAATATCAATATATTAAATTAGATTTTGCATAAAAAACAGACTACATAATA
CTGTAAAACACAACATATCCAGTCACTATGGCGGCCGCATTAGGCACCCCAGGCTTTACACTTTATGCTT
CCGGCTCGTATAATGTGTGGATTTTGAGTTAGGATCCGTCGAGATTTTCAGGAGCTAAGGAAGCTAAAAT
GGAGAAAAAAATCACTGGATATACCACCGTTGATATATCCCAATGGCATCGTAAAGAACATTTTGAGGCA
TTTCAGTCAGTTGCTCAATGTACCTATAACCAGACCGTTCAGCTGGATATTACGGCCTTTTTAAAGACCG
TAAAGAAAAATAAGCACAAGTTTTATCCGGCCTTTATTCACATTCTTGCCCGCCTGATGAATGCTCATCC
GGAATTCCGTATGGCAATGAAAGACGGTGAGCTGGTGATATGGGATAGTGTTCACCCTTGTTACACCGTT
TTCCATGAGCAAACTGAAACGTTTTCATCGCTCTGGAGTGAATACCACGACGATTTCCGGCAGTTTCTAC
ACATATATTCGCAAGATGTGGCGTGTTACGGTGAAAACCTGGCCTATTTCCCTAAAGGGTTTATTGAGAA
TATGTTTTTCGTCTCAGCCAATCCCTGGGTGAGTTTCACCAGTTTTGATTTAAACGTGGCCAATATGGAC
AACTTCTTCGCCCCCGTTTTCACCATGGGCAAATATTATACGCAAGGCGACAAGGTGCTGATGCCGCTGG
CGATTCAGGTTCATCATGCCGTTTGTGATGGCTTCCATGTCGGCAGAATGCTTAATGAATTACAACAGTA
CTGCGATGAGTGGCAGGGCGGGGCGTAAAGATCTGGATCCGGCTTACTAAAAGCCA
