>Addgene plasmid #49350 | pMPRA2 | addgene partial sequence | sequence record 75539 | EBV-Rev
CGGCCGGCCGCCCCGACTAGCTTGGCCGCCGAGGCCAACCACTTTGTACAAGAAAGCTGAACGAGAAACG
TAAAATGATATAAATATCAATATATTAAATTAGATTTTGCATAAAAAACAGACTACATAATACTGTAAAA
CACAACATATCCAGTCACTATGGTCGACCTGCAGACTGGCTGTGTATAAGGGAGCCTGACATTTATATTC
CCCAGAACATCAGGTTAATGGCGTTTTTGATGTCATTTTCGCGGTGGCTGAGATCAGCCACTTCTTCCCC
GATAACGGAGACCGGCACACTGGCCATATCGGTGGTCATCATGCGCCAGCTTTCATCCCCGATATGCACC
ACCGGGTAAAGTTCACGGGAGACTTTATCTGACAGCAGACGTGCACTGGCCAGGGGGATCACCATCCGTC
GCCCGGGCGTGTCAATAATATCACTCTGTACATCCACAAACAGACGATAACGGCTCTCTCTTTTATAGGT
GTAAACCTTAAACTGCATTTCACCAGCCCCTGTTCTCGTCAGCAAAAGAGCCGTTCATTTCAATAAACCG
GGCGACCTCAGCCATCCCTTCCTGATTTTCCGCTTTCCAGCGTTCGGCACGCAGACGACGGGCTTCATTC
TGCATGGTTGTGCTTACCAGACCGGAGATATTGACATCATATATGCCTTGAGCAACTGATAGCTGTCGCT
GTCAACTGTCACTGTAATACGCTGCTTCATAGCATACCTCTTTTTGACATACTTCGGGTATACATATCAG
TATATATTCTTATACCGCA
