>Addgene plasmid #49350 | pMPRA2 | addgene partial sequence | sequence record 76325 | SV40pA-R
ACAAGTTAACAACAACAATTGCATTCATTTTATGTTTCAGGTTCAGGGGGAGGTGTGGGAGGTTTTTTAA
AGCAAGTAAAACCTCTACAAATGTGGTAAAATCGATAATTGCGCCTTTTCCAAGGCAGCCCTGGGTTTGC
GCAGGGACGCGGCTGCTCTGGGCGTGGTTCCGGGAAACGCAGCGGCGCCGACCCTGGGTCTCGCACATTC
TTCACGTCCGTTCGCAGCGTCACCCGGATCTTCGCCGCTACCCTTGTGGGCCCCCCGGCGACGCTTCCTG
CTCCGCCCCTAAGTCGGGAAGGTTCCTTGCGGTTCGCGGCGTGCCGGACGTGACAAACGGAAGCCGCACG
TCTCACTAGTACCCTCGCAGACGGACAGCGCCAGGGAGCAATGGCAGCGCGCCGACCGCGATGGGCTGTG
GCCAATAGCGGCTGCTCAGCAGGGCGCGCCGAGAGCAGCGGCCGGGAAGGGGCGGTGCGGGAGGCGGGGT
GTGGGGCGGTAGTGTGGGCCCTGTTCCTGCCCGCGCGGTGTTCCGCATTCTGCAAGCCTCCGGAGCGCAC
GTCGGCAGTCGGCTCCCTCGTTGACCGAATCACCGACCTCTCTCCCCAGGCCACCATGGCACCCTGCATG
CTGCTCCTGCTGTTGGCGGCTGCCCTGGCCCCGACTCAGACCCGCGCGGGCCCACATTCGCTGAGGTATT
TCCACACCGCCGTGTCCCGGCCCGGCCTCGGGA
